>Addgene plasmid #173138 | pENTR-D-kcnj10b | addgene full sequence | sequence record 343170 | Addgene NGS Result
CTTTCCTGCGTTATCCCCTGATTCTGTGGATAACCGTATTACCGCCTTTGAGTGAGCTGATACCGCTCGC
CGCAGCCGAACGACCGAGCGCAGCGAGTCAGTGAGCGAGGAAGCGGAAGAGCGCCCAATACGCAAACCGC
CTCTCCCCGCGCGTTGGCCGATTCATTAATGCAGCTGGCACGACAGGTTTCCCGACTGGAAAGCGGGCAG
TGAGCGCAACGCAATTAATACGCGTACCGCTAGCCAGGAAGAGTTTGTAGAAACGCAAAAAGGCCATCCG
TCAGGATGGCCTTCTGCTTAGTTTGATGCCTGGCAGTTTATGGCGGGCGTCCTGCCCGCCACCCTCCGGG
CCGTTGCTTCACAACGTTCAAATCCGCTCCCGGCGGATTTGTCCTACTCAGGAGAGCGTTCACCGACAAA
CAACAGATAAAACGAAAGGCCCAGTCTTCCGACTGAGCCTTTCGTTTTATTTGATGCCTGGCAGTTCCCT
ACTCTCGCGTTAACGCTAGCATGGATGTTTTCCCAGTCACGACGTTGTAAAACGACGGCCAGTCTTAAGC
TCGGGCCCCAAATAATGATTTTATTTTGACTGATAGTGACCTGTTCGTTGCAACAAATTGATGAGCAATG
CTTTTTTATAATGCCAACTTTGTACAAAAAAGCAGGCTTCACCATGACCTCGGCCACACCCCCCCCTCAT
CATGGCCCCGCCCCTCAGAAGGTCTGCCACTCCCAGACACAGACAGACTTGCTGAAGCCTCTGCTCGGGG
GGGCAGGGCATAGCAGTCATGTGGCGCGCAAGAGGCGGATCCTAACCAAGGATGGGCGGAGCAACGTGCG
CATTGAGCATGTGAGTGGGCTCAGTGCTCTGTACCTGCGCGACCCCTGGACGACCGTTGTGGACATGCAG
TGGAGATACAAGCTGGTTCTGTTCAGCGCCACCTTTGTGGGCACCTGGTTCACCTTCGGCCTGCTCTGGT
ACCTGCTGGCGCTGGTGCATGGAGACCTGCTCGAGTTCGATCCTCCAGCAAACCACAGTGTGTGTGTGAT
GCAGATGCAGACTCTGACCGGAGCGTTCCTCTTCTCGCTGGAGACTCAGACCACCATCGGTTACGGCTAT
CGCTGCATCACGGAGGAATGTCCGTCCGCCATCGTCCTGCTCATCATACAGCTGCTGATCACCACCGCCA
TGGAGATCTTCATCACCGGGACATTCCTGGCCAAAGTGGCTCGACCGAAAAAGCGCGGCGAGACGATTCG
CTTCAGTCAGCATGCTGTAATAGCCAATCACGACGGCCGGCCGAGTCTCATGATCCGAGTGGCAAACATG
CGGAAGAGCCTCCTGCTGGGTTGCCAGGTGACGGGGAAGCTCTTACAGCCGTGTGTGCCGAAGGCGGGCG
AAACGGTGCGTCTGGACCAGAAAAACGTGTCGTTCAGTGTGGACACGGCCAGCGAGAGCCCCTTCCTCAT
CCTGCCGCTCACTTTCTACCACATTATTGATGACGAGAGTCCACTGCGGGCCTGGGCGGACAAAGGCGGT
GGCTGGACTGATCCCGGTCAGACAGATTTCGAGCTGCTGGTGATGATGAGCTCTACAGTGGAGCCCACCT
CTGCTACCTGTCAGGTGCGCACCTCTTACCTGCCCGATGAGATCCTGTGGGGCTACGAGTTCCCTCCAAT
CGTCTCCCTCTCGCCTATGGGGAAATACGTGGCAGATCTGGCGTACTTCGACAAAGTGGTGAAGACCAAA
GCCCCGCCCCTTTTCGAGCAGGCCCCACCCACTGGCACTGACATGGGCTGCGGGGAGGAGAGCACAGACC
CGGAGAAGATGCAGCTGGAGCAGAGTTACCGGGACAGAACTGGAGACAAACCGGCGGATGGCGGCTCGCT
CACCGTGCGTATCAGTAACGTCTGAGACCCAGCTTTCTTGTACAAAGTTGGCATTATAAGAAAGCATTGC
TTATCAATTTGTTGCAACGAACAGGTCACTATCAGTCAAAATAAAATCATTATTTGCCATCCAGCTGATA
TCCCCTATAGTGAGTCGTATTACATGGTCATAGCTGTTTCCTGGCAGCTCTGGCCCGTGTCTCAAAATCT
CTGATGTTACATTGCACAAGATAAAAATATATCATCATGAACAATAAAACTGTCTGCTTACATAAACAGT
AATACAAGGGGTGTTATGAGCCATATTCAACGGGAAACGTCGAGGCCGCGATTAAATTCCAACATGGATG
CTGATTTATATGGGTATAAATGGGCTCGCGATAATGTCGGGCAATCAGGTGCGACAATCTATCGCTTGTA
TGGGAAGCCCGATGCGCCAGAGTTGTTTCTGAAACATGGCAAAGGTAGCGTTGCCAATGATGTTACAGAT
GAGATGGTCAGACTAAACTGGCTGACGGAATTTATGCCTCTTCCGACCATCAAGCATTTTATCCGTACTC
CTGATGATGCATGGTTACTCACCACTGCGATCCCCGGAAAAACAGCATTCCAGGTATTAGAAGAATATCC
TGATTCAGGTGAAAATATTGTTGATGCGCTGGCAGTGTTCCTGCGCCGGTTGCATTCGATTCCTGTTTGT
AATTGTCCTTTTAACAGCGATCGCGTATTTCGTCTCGCTCAGGCGCAATCACGAATGAATAACGGTTTGG
TTGATGCGAGTGATTTTGATGACGAGCGTAATGGCTGGCCTGTTGAACAAGTCTGGAAAGAAATGCATAA
ACTTTTGCCATTCTCACCGGATTCAGTCGTCACTCATGGTGATTTCTCACTTGATAACCTTATTTTTGAC
GAGGGGAAATTAATAGGTTGTATTGATGTTGGACGAGTCGGAATCGCAGACCGATACCAGGATCTTGCCA
TCCTATGGAACTGCCTCGGTGAGTTTTCTCCTTCATTACAGAAACGGCTTTTTCAAAAATATGGTATTGA
TAATCCTGATATGAATAAATTGCAGTTTCATTTGATGCTCGATGAGTTTTTCTAATCAGAATTGGTTAAT
TGGTTGTAACACTGGCAGAGCATTACGCTGACTTGACGGGACGGCGCAAGCTCATGACCAAAATCCCTTA
ACGTGAGTTACGCGTCGTTCCACTGAGCGTCAGACCCCGTAGAAAAGATCAAAGGATCTTCTTGAGATCC
TTTTTTTCTGCGCGTAATCTGCTGCTTGCAAACAAAAAAACCACCGCTACCAGCGGTGGTTTGTTTGCCG
GATCAAGAGCTACCAACTCTTTTTCCGAAGGTAACTGGCTTCAGCAGAGCGCAGATACCAAATACTGTTC
TTCTAGTGTAGCCGTAGTTAGGCCACCACTTCAAGAACTCTGTAGCACCGCCTACATACCTCGCTCTGCT
AATCCTGTTACCAGTGGCTGCTGCCAGTGGCGATAAGTCGTGTCTTACCGGGTTGGACTCAAGACGATAG
TTACCGGATAAGGCGCAGCGGTCGGGCTGAACGGGGGGTTCGTGCACACAGCCCAGCTTGGAGCGAACGA
CCTACACCGAACTGAGATACCTACAGCGTGAGCTATGAGAAAGCGCCACGCTTCCCGAAGGGAGAAAGGC
GGACAGGTATCCGGTAAGCGGCAGGGTCGGAACAGGAGAGCGCACGAGGGAGCTTCCAGGGGGAAACGCC
TGGTATCTTTATAGTCCTGTCGGGTTTCGCCACCTCTGACTTGAGCGTCGATTTTTGTGATGCTCGTCAG
GGGGGCGGAGCCTATGGAAAAACGCCAGCAACGCGGCCTTTTTACGGTTCCTGGCCTTTTGCTGGCCTTT
TGCTCACATGTT
Features (pLannotate 1.2.2; 10 found; start..end, strand, type, name):
    121..213     +  CDS            lacI (fragment): lac repressor; lacI; The lac repressor binds to the lac operator to inhibit transcription in E. coli. This inhibition can be relieved by adding lactose or isopropyl-β-D-thiogalactopyranoside (IPTG).
    268..295     -  terminator     rrnB T2 terminator: transcription terminator T2 from the E. coli rrnB gene
    427..470     +  terminator     rrnB T1 terminator: Escherichia coli rrnB; transcription terminator T1 from the E. coli rrnB gene
    517..553     -  CDS            lacZα (fragment): LacZα fragment of β-galactosidase; lacZ fragment
    569..668     +  protein_bind   attL1: mutant version of attL; recombination site for the Gateway® LR reaction LR Clonase™
    719..1912    +  CDS            KCNJ10: KCJ10_HUMAN - Experimental evidence at protein level: Swiss-Prot protein existence level 1. May be responsible for potassium buffering action of glial cells in the brain. Inward rectifier potassium channels are characterized by a greater tendency to allow potassium to flow into the cell rather than out of it. Their voltage dependence is regulated by the concentration of extracellular potassium; as external potassium is raised, the voltage range of the channel opening shifts to more positive voltages. The inward rectification is mainly due to the blockage of outward current by internal magnesiu
   1917..2016    -  protein_bind   attL2: mutant version of attL; recombination site for the Gateway® LR reaction LR Clonase™
   2034..2052    -  promoter       T7 promoter: promoter for bacteriophage T7 RNA polymerase
   2186..2995    +  CDS            KanR: aminoglycoside phosphotransferase; aph(3')-Ia; confers resistance to kanamycin in bacteria or G418 (Geneticin®) in eukaryotes
   3142..3730    +  rep_origin     ori: high-copy-number ColE1/pMB1/pBR322/pUC origin of replication
