[The description below was written by a language model from this plasmid's Addgene catalogue record and pLannotate feature annotations shown in this document.]
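Description:
pENTR-D-kcnj10b is a Gateway entry clone built on the Invitrogen pENTR-D-Topo backbone, a small bacterial PCR cloning vector. It is maintained in E. coli through a high-copy ColE1/pUC-type origin and selected with kanamycin via the aph(3')-Ia (KanR) gene. The rrnB T1 and T2 transcription terminators lie upstream of the cloning region, where they limit read-through transcription from the backbone into the insert. The short lacI and lacZα fragments called in the annotation appear to be backbone remnants rather than functional genes.

The insert is the zebrafish (Danio rerio) kcnj10b coding sequence, which encodes an inwardly rectifying potassium channel. It was amplified by RT-PCR from pooled 1–3 day post-fertilisation embryos and introduced by directional TOPO cloning. The annotation software labels it by similarity to human KCNJ10, a channel implicated in glial potassium buffering. The gene sits between attL1 and attL2, so an LR Clonase reaction can transfer it into attR-containing destination vectors for expression. The entry clone has no promoter upstream of the gene and is not an expression construct in its own right. A T7 promoter lies beyond attL2 in the reverse orientation, pointing back into the 3′ end of the insert, so in vitro transcription with T7 RNA polymerase yields antisense RNA.

The stated uses are generating antisense riboprobes, such as for in situ hybridisation studies of gene expression in zebrafish embryos, and serving as a middle entry clone for Gateway-based expression constructs. The sequenced record is 3,792 nt, slightly shorter than the catalogue total of 3,825 bp.
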