Addgene plasmid #173138: pENTR-D-kcnj10b
Purpose: This gene was cloned into the gateway middle entry vector. It can be used for generating antisense riboprobe or gene expression using a gateway system.
Depositing lab: GuangJun Zhang. Depositing organization: Purdue University. Publication: Evolution of inwardly rectifying potassium channels and their gene expression in zebrafish embryos. Silic MR, Murata SH, Park SJ, Zhang G. Dev Dyn. 2021 Sep 23. doi: 10.1002/dvdy.425. PubMed 34558132.
Backbone
  Vector backbone: pENTR-D-Topo
  Backbone manufacturer: Invitrogen
  Backbone size w/o insert (bp): 2580
  Total vector size (bp): 3825
  Vector type: PCR cloning vector
Growth in bacteria
  Bacterial resistance: Kanamycin, 50 μg/mL
  Growth temperature: 37°C
  Growth strain: DH5alpha
  Copy number: High Copy
Gene/Insert
  Gene/Insert name: kcnj10b (alt name: kcnj10)
  Species: D. rerio (zebrafish)
  Insert size (bp): 1245
  GenBank ID: XM_009298954.3
  Entrez Gene: LOC100329607 (a.k.a. kcnj10, kcnj10b)
  Promoter: No promoter at 5 end; T7 promoter at 3 end.
  Cloning method: TOPO Cloning
  Sequencing primers: 5′ M13F; 3′ M13R
Terms and licenses: Academic/Nonprofit Terms; Industry Terms: Not Available to Industry
Depositor comments: This gene was cloned from a pool of mixed zebrafish embryos (1-3dpf) using RT-PCR.
How to cite: pENTR-D-kcnj10b was a gift from GuangJun Zhang (Addgene plasmid # 173138 ; http://n2t.net/addgene:173138 ; RRID:Addgene_173138)
